Addgene plasmid #229831: pTol2-DEST-hsp70-zCreI-BFP (JDW 1184)
Purpose: (Empty Backbone) A gateway compatible Tol2 destination vector containing the hsp70 promoter driving Cre and TagBFP in endothelial cells followed by 2 cHS4 insulator cores.
Depositing lab: Joshua Wythe. Depositing organization: University of Virginia. Publication: MultiSite Assembly of Gateway Induced Clones (MAGIC): a flexible cloning toolbox for use in vertebrate model systems. Gillespie WB 3rd, Zhang Y, Ruiz OE, Cerda J 3rd, Ortiz-Guzman J, Sherman M, Turner WD, Largoza G, Mosser LE, Fujimoto E, Chien CB, Kwan KM, Arenkiel BR, Devine WP, Wythe JD. Development. 2025 Nov 15;152(22):dev204308. doi: 10.1242/dev.204308. Epub 2025 Nov 13. PubMed 41230856.
Backbone
  Vector backbone: pTol2-DEST-hsp70-zCreI-TagBFP2-2xIns
  Vector type: Tol2 destination vector
Growth in bacteria
  Bacterial resistance: Chloramphenicol, 25 μg/mL
  Growth temperature: 37°C
  Growth strain: ccdB Survival
  Copy number: High Copy
Gene/Insert
  Gene/Insert name: None
Terms and licenses: Academic/Nonprofit Terms; Industry Terms: Not Available to Industry
Depositor comments: Please visit https://doi.org/10.1101/2024.07.13.603267 for bioRxiv preprint.
How to cite: pTol2-DEST-hsp70-zCreI-BFP (JDW 1184) was a gift from Joshua Wythe (Addgene plasmid # 229831 ; http://n2t.net/addgene:229831 ; RRID:Addgene_229831)
