[The description below was written by a language model from this plasmid's Addgene catalogue record and pLannotate feature annotations shown in this document.]
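Description:
pTol2-DEST-hsp70-zCreI-BFP (JDW 1184) is an empty Gateway destination vector for Tol2 transposon-mediated transgenesis, part of a multisite Gateway cloning toolbox aimed at vertebrate model systems. It is a roughly 10 kb high-copy plasmid with a ColE1/pUC-type origin and an f1 origin on a pBluescript-like backbone that retains lacZα remnants and T7 and T3 promoters. The catalogue lists chloramphenicol as the selection. This corresponds to the CmR gene inside the Gateway cassette, and the annotated sequence also carries an AmpR (β-lactamase) gene on the backbone. Because the cassette contains the gyrase toxin ccdB, the unrecombined vector must be kept in a ccdB-tolerant strain. The cassette is flanked by attR sites, so an LR reaction replaces ccdB and CmR with the user's entry-clone elements and provides counter-selection against the parental plasmid. An SV40 poly(A) signal lies immediately downstream of the cassette.

Next to the Gateway cassette, in the opposite orientation, is a fixed second expression unit. According to the record, the heat-shock-inducible hsp70 promoter drives Cre together with TagBFP. The feature table shows Cre split into two fragments by a chimeric intron (consistent with the "zCreI" name), a design generally used to prevent Cre expression in bacteria. This is followed by TagBFP with an SV40 nuclear localisation signal and an SV40 poly(A) signal. The annotation does not show how Cre and TagBFP are linked. The hsp70 promoter, the two cHS4 insulator cores and the Tol2 arms appear in the catalogue description but were not detected by the automated annotation; they presumably lie in its unannotated stretches. The stated purpose mentions expression in endothelial cells, although hsp70 itself is not tissue-specific. The vector allows any assembled transgene to be integrated alongside a heat-inducible, blue-fluorescence-marked Cre source.
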