Features (pLannotate 1.2.2; 27 found; start..end, strand, type, name):
     30..458     -  rep_origin     f1 ori (sequence partly withheld): f1 bacteriophage origin of replication; arrow indicates direction of (+) strand synthesis
    463..618     -  CDS            lacZα (fragment): LacZα fragment of β-galactosidase; lacZ fragment
    626..644     +  promoter       T7 promoter: promoter for bacteriophage T7 RNA polymerase
   1245..1265    +  protein_bind   attB4: mutant version of attB; core recombination site for the Gateway® BP reaction BP Clonase™
   1249..1368    +  protein_bind   attR1: mutant version of attR; recombination site for the Gateway® LR reaction LR Clonase™
   1409..1714    -  CDS            ccdB: CcdB, a bacterial toxin that poisons DNA gyrase; ccdB; Plasmids containing the ccdB gene cannot be propagated in standard E. coli strains.
   1719..1877    -  CDS            ccdA (fragment): CCDA_ECO57 - Also known as H, letA. Experimental evidence at protein level: Swiss-Prot protein existence level 1. Antitoxin component of a type II toxin-antitoxin (TA) system which inhibits the post-segregational killing (PSK) of plasmid-free cells, also referred to as a plasmid addiction system. Binds to and blocks the activity of CcdB; will also remove bound CcdB protein from the CcdB-GyrA complex by forming a CcdA-CcdB complex, a process termed rejuvenation. Functions as a transcriptional corepressor for the ccdAB operon, repression also requires CcdB (By similarity). From Escherichia coli
   2034..2714    -  CDS            CmR: chloramphenicol acetyltransferase confers resistance to chloramphenicol
   2715..2744    -  promoter       cat promoter (fragment): promoter of the E. coli cat gene encoding chloramphenicol acetyltransferase
   2768..2798    -  promoter       lac UV5 promoter: E. coli lac promoter with an "up" mutation
   2823..2946    -  protein_bind   attR3: mutant version of attR; recombination site for the Gateway® LR reaction LR Clonase™
   2950..2970    +  CDS            lacZα (fragment): LacZα fragment of β-galactosidase; lacZ fragment
   2990..3071    +  polyA_signal   SV40 poly(A) signal: SV40 polyadenylation signal
   3595..3729    +  polyA_signal   SV40 poly(A) signal: SV40 polyadenylation signal
   3751..3771    -  CDS            SV40 NLS: nuclear localization signal of SV40 (simian virus 40) large T antigen
   3796..4494    -  CDS            TagBFP: TagBFP is a basic (constitutively fluorescent) blue fluorescent protein published in 2008, derived from Entacmaea quadricolor. It is reported to be a very rapidly-maturing monomer with very low acid sensitivity.
   4528..5424    -  CDS            cre (fragment): RECR_BPP1 - Experimental evidence at protein level: Swiss-Prot protein existence level 1. Catalyzes site-specific recombination between two 34-base- pair LOXP sites. Its role is to maintain the phage genome as a monomeric unit-copy plasmid in the lysogenic state. From Escherichia phage P1 (Bacteriophage P1).
   5320..5452    -  intron         chimeric intron: chimera between introns from human β-globin and immunoglobulin heavy chain genes
   5429..5686    -  CDS            cre (fragment): RECR_BPP1 - Experimental evidence at protein level: Swiss-Prot protein existence level 1. Catalyzes site-specific recombination between two 34-base- pair LOXP sites. Its role is to maintain the phage genome as a monomeric unit-copy plasmid in the lysogenic state. From Escherichia phage P1 (Bacteriophage P1).
   7808..7826    -  promoter       T3 promoter: promoter for bacteriophage T3 RNA polymerase
   7871..7887    -  protein_bind   lac operator: The lac repressor binds to the lac operator to inhibit transcription in E. coli. This inhibition can be relieved by adding lactose or isopropyl-β-D-thiogalactopyranoside (IPTG). lac repressor encoded by lacI
   7895..7925    -  promoter       lac promoter: promoter for the E. coli lac operon
   7940..7961    -  protein_bind   CAP binding site: CAP binding activates transcription in the presence of cAMP. E. coli catabolite activator protein
   7974..8066    -  CDS            lacI (fragment): lac repressor; lacI; The lac repressor binds to the lac operator to inhibit transcription in E. coli. This inhibition can be relieved by adding lactose or isopropyl-β-D-thiogalactopyranoside (IPTG).
   8249..8837    -  rep_origin     ori: high-copy-number ColE1/pMB1/pBR322/pUC origin of replication
   9008..9868    -  CDS            AmpR: β-lactamase; bla; confers resistance to ampicillin, carbenicillin, and related antibiotics
   9869..9973    -  promoter       AmpR promoter: bla
>Addgene plasmid #229831 | pTol2-DEST-hsp70-zCreI-BFP (JDW 1184) | addgene full sequence | sequence record 458196 | Addgene NGS Result
CTAAATTGTAAGCGTTAATATTTTGTTAAAATTCGCGTTAAATTTTTGTTAAATCAGCTCATTTTTTAAC
CAATAGGCCGAAATCGGCAAAATCCCTTATAAATCAAAAGAATAGACCGAGATAGGGT
[37 nt withheld, positions 129-165]
AAAGAACGTGGACTCCAACGTCAAAGG
[49 nt withheld, positions 193-241]
T
[91 nt withheld, positions 243-333]
G
[124 nt withheld, positions 335-458]
CCCATTCGCCATTCAGGCTGCGCAACTGTTGGGAAGGGCGATCGGTGCGGGCCTCTTCGCTATTACGCCA
GCTGGCGAAAGGGGGATGTGCTGCAAGGCGATTAAGTTGGGTAACGCCAGGGTTTTCCCAGTCACGACGT
TGTAAAACGACGGCCAGTGAGCGCGCGTAATACGACTCACTATAGGGCGAATTGGGTACCTTAATTAACA
GAGGTGTAAAAAGTACTCAAAAATTTTACTCAAGTGAAAGTACAAGTACTTAGGGAAAATTTTACTCAAT
TAAAAGTAAAAGTATCTGGCTAGAATCTTACTTGAGTAAAAGTAAAAAAGTACTCCATTAAAATTGTACT
TGAGTATTAAGGAAGTAAAAGTAAAAGCAAGAAAGAAAACTAGAGATTCTTGTTTAAGCTATTTAATCTC
AAAAAACATTAAATGAAATGCATACAAGGTTTTATCCTGCTTTAGAACTGTTTGTATTTAATTATCAAAC
TATAAGACAGACAATCTAATGCCAGTACACGCTACTCAAAGTTGTAAAACCTCAGATTTAACTTCAGTAG
AAGCTGATTCTCAAAATTGTTAGTGTCAAGCCTAGCTCTTTTGGGGCTGAAAAGCAATCCTGCAGTGCTG
AAAAGCCTCTCACAGGCAGCCGATGCGGGAAGAGGTGTATTAGTCTTGATAGAGAGGCTGCAAATAGCAG
GAAACGTGAGCAGAGACTCCCTGGTGTCTGAAACACAGGCCAGATCCTAGGGGGCCCGTTTAAACGCCAT
GATTACGCCAAGCTATCAACTTTGTATAGAAAAGTTGAACGAGAAACGTAAAATGATATAAATATCAATA
TATTAAATTAGATTTTGCATAAAAAACAGACTACATAATACTGTAAAACACAACATATCCAGTCACTATG
GTCGACCTGCAGACTGGCTGTGTATAAGGGAGCCTGACATTTATATTCCCCAGAACATCAGGTTAATGGC
GTTTTTGATGTCATTTTCGCGGTGGCTGAGATCAGCCACTTCTTCCCCGATAACGGAGACCGGCACACTG
GCCATATCGGTGGTCATCATGCGCCAGCTTTCATCCCCGATATGCACCACCGGGTAAAGTTCACGGGGGA
CTTTATCTGACAGCAGACGTGCACTGGCCAGGGGGATCACCATCCGTCGCCCGGGCGTGTCAATAATATC
ACTCTGTACATCCACAAACAGACGATAACGGCTCTCTCTTTTATAGGTGTAAACCTTAAACTGCATTTCA
CCAGCCCCTGTTCTCGTCGGCAAAGGAGCCGTTCATTTCAATAAACCGGGCGACCTCAGCCATCCCTTCC
TGATTTTCCGCTTTCCAGCGTTCGGCACGCAGACGACGGGCTTCATTCTGCATGGTTGTGCTTACCGAAC
CGGAGATATTGACATCATATATGCCTTGAGCAACTGATAGCTGTCGCTGTCAACTGTCACTGTAATACGC
TGCTTCATAGCATACCTCTTTTTGACATACTTCGGGTATACATATCAGTATATATTCTTATACCGCAAAA
ATCAGCGCGCAAATACGCATACTGTTATCTGGCTTTTAGTAAGCCGGATCCTCTAGATTACGCCCCGCCT
GCCACTCATCGCAGTACTGTTGTAATTCATTAAGCATTCTGCCGACATGGAAGCCATCACAAACGGCATG
ATGAACCTGAATCGCCAGCGGCATCAGCACCTTGTCGCCTTGCGTATAATATTTGCCCATGGTGAAAACG
GGGGCGAAGAAGTTGTCCATATTGGCCACGTTTAAATCAAAACTGGTGAAACTCACCCAGGGATTGGCTG
AGACGAAAAACATATTCTCAATAAACCCTTTAGGGAAATAGGCCAGGTTTTCACCGTAACACGCCACATC
TTGCGAATATATGTGTAGAAACTGCCGGAAATCGTCGTGGTATTCACTCCAGAGCGATGAAAACGTTTCA
GTTTGCTCATGGAAAACGGTGTAACAAGGGTGAACACTATCCCATATCACCAGCTCACCGTCTTTCATTG
CCATACGGAATTCCGGATGAGCATTCATCAGGCGGGCAAGAATGTGAATAAAGGCCGGATAAAACTTGTG
CTTATTTTTCTTTACGGTCTTTAAAAAGGCCGTAATATCCAGCTGAACGGTCTGGTTATAGGTACATTGA
GCAACTGACTGAAATGCCTCAAAATGTTCTTTACGATGCCATTGGGATATATCAACGGTGGTATATCCAG
TGATTTTTTTCTCCATTTTAGCTTCCTTAGCTCCTGAAAATCTCGACGGATCCTAACTCAAAATCCACAC
ATTATACGAGCCGGAAGCATAAAGTGTAAAGCCTGGGGTGCCTAATGCGGCCGCCATAGTGACTGGATAT
GTTGTGTTTTACAGTATTATGTAGTCTGTTTTTTATGCAAAATCTAATTTAATATATTGATATTTATATC
ATTTTACGTTTCTCGTTCAACTTTATTATACATAGTTGATAATTCACTGGCCGTCGTTTTACGGTACCAT
CGATGATGATCAACTTGTTTATTGCAGCTTATAATGGTTACAAATAAAGCAATAGCATCACAAATTTCAC
AAATAAAGCATTTTTTTCACTGCGATATCAATCGGGACAGCCCCCCCCCAAAGCCCCCAGGGATGTAATT
ACGTCCCTCCCCCGCTAGGGGGCAGCAGCGAGCCGCCCGGGGCTCCGCTCCGGTCCGGCGCTCCCCCCGC
ATCCCCGAGCCGGCAGCGTGCGGGGACAGCCCGGGCACGGGGAAGGTGGCACGGGATCGCTTTCCTCTGA
ACGCTTCTCGCTGCTCTTTGAGCCTGCAGACACCTGGGGGGATACGGGGAAAAAGCTTTAGGCTGAGTGC
ACGGGGACAGCCCCCCCCCAAAGCCCCCAGGGATGTAATTACGTCCCTCCCCCGCTAGGGGGCAGCAGCG
AGCCGCCCGGGGCTCCGCTCCGGTCCGGCGCTCCCCCCGCATCCCCGAGCCGGCAGCGTGCGGGGACAGC
CCGGGCACGGGGAAGGTGGCACGGGATCGCTTTCCTCTGAACGCTTCTCGCTGCTCTTTGAGCCTGCAGA
CACCTGGGGGGATACGGGGAAAAAGCTTTAGGCTGATACGTAGTAGATGCGGCCGCAACTTGTTTATTGC
AGCTTATAATGGTTACAAATAAAGCAATAGCATCACAAATTTCACAAATAAAGCATTTTTTTCACTGCAT
TCTAGTTGTGGTTTGTCCAAACTCATCAATGTATCTTATCATGTCTGGATCGCGATCGCGTCTAGATTAT
CATACCTTTCTCTTCTTTTTTGGACCACCAGCACCACCTCCTCGAGCATTAAGCTTGTGCCCCAGTTTGC
TAGGGAGGTCGCAGTATCTGGCCACTGCCACCTCGTGCTGCTCGACGTAGGTCTCGTTGTTGGCCTCCTT
GATTCTTTCCAGTCTGTAGTCCACATAGTAGACGCCAGGCATCTTGAGGTTCTTAGCGGGTTTCTTGGAT
CTATATGTGGTCTTGGCGTTTGCGATCAGATGGCTCCCGCCCACGAGCTTCAGGGCCATGTCGTTTCTGC
CTTCCAGGCCGCCGTCAGCGGGGTACAGCGTCTCGGTGAAGGCCTCCCAGCCGAGTGTTTTCTTCTGCAT
CACAGGGCCGTTGGATGTGAAGTTCACCCCTCTGATCTTGACGTTGTAGATGAGGCAGCCGTCCTGGAGG
CTGGTGTCCTGGGTAGCGGTCAGCACGCCCCCGTCTTCGTATGTGGTGACTCTCTCCCATGTGAAGCCCT
CAGGGAAGGACTGCTTGAAGAAGTCGGGGATGCCCTGGGTGTGGTTGATGAAGGTCTTGCTGCCGTAGAG
GAAGCTAGTAGCCAGGATGTCGAAGGCGAAGGGGAGAGGGCCGCCCTCGACCACCTTGATTCTCATGGTC
TGGGTGCCCTCGTAGGGCTTGCCTTCGCCCTCGGATGTGCACTTGAAGTGATGGTTGTCCACGGTGCCCT
CCATGTACAGCTTCATGTGCATGTTCTCCTTAATCAGCTCGCTCATGGTGGATCCGGCCCCGCCGGCTCC
GCCGCTAGCGTCTCCATCCTCCAGCAGTCTCACCATAGCTCCTGTCTCAGAGTCCAGGTTTCTGATGTAG
TTCATCACAATGTTCACATTTGTCCATCCTCCAGCCTGCATGATCTCAGGGATGCTCACTCCAGCTCTAG
CCATGTCTCTAGCAGCTCCCACTCTAGCAGAGTGTCCAGACCAAGCCAGGTATCTCTGTCCAGAGTCATC
CTTAGCTCCATAGATCAGTCTGTGTGTAGCCTCAAAGATTCCCTCCAGAGCCCTTGTGCTCAGCTGGCTT
GTAGCAGAAGGAGCAGCCACTCCATTCTTTCTCACTCTACAGAACAGGTAGTTGTTAGGGTCATCAGCCA
CTCCAGACACAGAGATCCATCTCTCCACCAGCTTTGTCACTCCCAGGCTCAGAGCCTTCTCCACTCCAGC
TGTGCTCACCAGTGTCTTTGTTCTTCCAATGTGGATCAGCATTCTTCCTCCATCTGTTCTGCTGATGTCC
TTCACTCTGATTCTAGCAATCTCAGCAATTCTCAGCAGTGTGTTGTAAGCAATTCCCAGGAAAGCCAGGT
TTCTGATGTCCTGACATCTGTCAGAGTTCTCCATCAGGCTTCTCACCTGGTCAAAGTCTGTTCTCTCAAA
AGCCAGAGCCTGCTTAGCTCTCTCTCCAGCATCCACATTCTCCTTTCTGATTCTTCTCATCACCAGGCTC
ACAGCATTGCTGTCAGAAGGTCTAGGCAGTCCAGACCTTCTGTGCAGCATGTTCAGCTGTCCCAGGTGCT
GCTGGATTGTCTTCACAGCCAGTCCTCTAGCCTGTGGAGAGAAAGGCAAAGTGGATGTCAGTAAGACCAA
TAGGTGCCTATCAGAAACGCAAGAGTCTTCTCTGTCTCGACAAGCCCAGTTTCTATTGGTCTCCTTAAAC
CTGTCTTGTAACCTTGATACTTACCTGGAGGTACAGCAGGTAGTCTCTCACATCCTCAGGCTCAGCAGGG
AACCACTTTCTGTTGTTCAGCTTACACCAAGCAGCCCAGCTCCTGCAGACAGACAGCAGCATCTTCCATG
TGTGCTCAGAGAAAGCCTGTCTGTCTCTGAACATGTCCATCAGGTTCTTTCTCACCTCATCAGATGTAGC
ATCCACAGGCAGAGCAGGTAGATTTTGGTGGACGGTTAGAAGATTGGAGACTTTCCTCTTCTTCTTGGGC
ACCATGGTGGCCATATGCGGCACGCGTCAGGAAAAAAAAAAACAATTAGAATTAATTTTATATTTATACA
ATTTATCGGTGCAATTGTTTCATTATGAAAGGATTTTTCTAGTCAACAAGTGAAATTCTCTTAATAACCA
AGTTATTATTAGTTGTACAAGTAAAACGCTAATTTTCTTTTGTAGACAACATTAACACAAATTCATTTAG
GACATTTGCTAGTATTTATGGTTATTATGCTCATATAAAATAATGTCAGCAACATAAAGTAAATGCCCGT
CTGTTCATTGCTTTTTTTAAAATCCTTATTGTGAAAACGGGAAATATAATTTTCTAGTAGACCTAAAATA
AGATGAACATAGGCAGTCCACATGTAAAAAGATTACATATACAAAGTTGATTTTTTGACATTAAGTACAT
ATAATCTCTATATAATTCTGATTAGCCAATAGAGTACAATATATTGAGACTTACCTTACAGTAGATTCTT
AAATAGAGCGAATAAACACCTCGTCGGGGAAAAGTCCTGTCAGGCTGCTCTTTTCTTCTTTGTCAAGTCG
CTTCTCTTCGGTTGAGTTTCTCTGCGGTCTCTCTTTCGCCCTTTAAATACAGCAGAGCGCGCACCCGTTC
AGACTCTACACTGTTCTGGAAGCCTCCAGTGAATTCGACCAATCAAAACACAGCAGGCAGCCGCCGTCAC
TTCTTCAGCTGTCATTGAGAGGAGCCGCTGAGAGGAATGTAGTGGAGATTTCCAGAGTTTTACCGTGAAA
TTACGCGAAACAGCGGTCAAAAATACAAAGAGATTTAAAATGTTTTTTTTATTTGAGTGTTTTATTGTAC
TTATTGCTGAAATATGTGCGGTTGTGTGATGTGTTGTTTTTCCAGTTGCAATGAATGAACAAACTAAAAT
GATAAAATGTTTGAACGATTCAGTAAAAAAAAATGCAATAAAAAAATCTTGCTGAAATGTTTTACACAGT
AGCAAAATCGGGCCTGTGGTGTTTTCAGCTACATAGAAGGCAAACCTGTTTTATATAAGCTAATAGCTTT
GGTCAGATTTGTTTAACGTTTCAACAAAACAAATGGATGTTTACTGTACTATATTGATTGGTTAAAACCA
ATACTTTATTCTGGGATTGCAGGTCTTAACTATTTTTGTAGTGTTAAAAACAACTTGCTAACTTGAGAGG
TCATGTTTACCCTCAGAGAAATAGGCACAAGTCTCTTTGTTTAATATTGGAGATCATCCTCCTTGTTCAG
TCGTGGTCTGTATTTAATTTTAATGTATATGATTGCCGTAAAAGTGTTAGAAAGTTTACCCTGGTGCTAT
GAAATCAATCTGCTGCTTTTGACCCAGTTAGTGTGTCTTTAATCTAACTTAATGAGACCCCAGTGTGGTC
AACAATCAATAGAAACAAATGTGTTGTTTTATAACTGTTAACTCCTATTATTTTTTATCTTCTGTAGCAT
ATAGACAAAACATGCTCGTTCTAATAGTTTAATAAAATTAATTTGATTTTTGGAAATAACCAAGCGACAC
CCCTGAACTAGTATCGATGCGAAGATACGGCCACGGGTGCTCTTGATCCTGTGGCTGATTTTGGACTGTG
CTGCTCGCAGCTGCTGATGAATCACATACTTCCTCCATTTTCTTCCACTGATTGACTGTTATAATTTCCC
TAATTTCCAGGTCAAGGTGCTGTGCATTGTGGTAATAGATGTGACATGACGTCACTTCCAAAGGACCAAT
GAACATGTCTGACCAATTTCATATAATGTGAAAACGATTTTCATAGGCAGAATAAATAACATTTAAATTA
AACTGGGCATCAGCGCAATTCAATTGGTTTGGTAATAGCAAGGGAAAATAGAATGAAGTGATCTCCAAAA
AATAAGTACTTTTTGACTGTAAATAAAATTGTAAGGAGTAAAAAGTACTTTTTTTTCTAAAAAAATGTAA
TTAAGTAAAAGTAAAAGTATTGATTTTTAATTGTACTCAAGTAAAGTAAAAATCCCCAAAAATAATACTT
AAGTACAGTAATCAAGTAAAATTACTCAAGTACTTTACACCTCTGAGATCTGAGCTCCAGCTTTTGTTCC
CTTTAGTGAGGGTTAATTGCGCGCTTGGCGTAATCATGGTCATAGCTGTTTCCTGTGTGAAATTGTTATC
CGCTCACAATTCCACACAACATACGAGCCGGAAGCATAAAGTGTAAAGCCTGGGGTGCCTAATGAGTGAG
CTAACTCACATTAATTGCGTTGCGCTCACTGCCCGCTTTCCAGTCGGGAAACCTGTCGTGCCAGCTGCAT
TAATGAATCGGCCAACGCGCGGGGAGAGGCGGTTTGCGTATTGGGCGCTCTTCCGCTTCCTCGCTCACTG
ACTCGCTGCGCTCGGTCGTTCGGCTGCGGCGAGCGGTATCAGCTCACTCAAAGGCGGTAATACGGTTATC
CACAGAATCAGGGGATAACGCAGGAAAGAACATGTGAGCAAAAGGCCAGCAAAAGGCCAGGAACCGTAAA
AAGGCCGCGTTGCTGGCGTTTTTCCATAGGCTCCGCCCCCCTGACGAGCATCACAAAAATCGACGCTCAA
GTCAGAGGTGGCGAAACCCGACAGGACTATAAAGATACCAGGCGTTTCCCCCTGGAAGCTCCCTCGTGCG
CTCTCCTGTTCCGACCCTGCCGCTTACCGGATACCTGTCCGCCTTTCTCCCTTCGGGAAGCGTGGCGCTT
TCTCATAGCTCACGCTGTAGGTATCTCAGTTCGGTGTAGGTCGTTCGCTCCAAGCTGGGCTGTGTGCACG
AACCCCCCGTTCAGCCCGACCGCTGCGCCTTATCCGGTAACTATCGTCTTGAGTCCAACCCGGTAAGACA
CGACTTATCGCCACTGGCAGCAGCCACTGGTAACAGGATTAGCAGAGCGAGGTATGTAGGCGGTGCTACA
GAGTTCTTGAAGTGGTGGCCTAACTACGGCTACACTAGAAGAACAGTATTTGGTATCTGCGCTCTGCTGA
AGCCAGTTACCTTCGGAAAAAGAGTTGGTAGCTCTTGATCCGGCAAACAAACCACCGCTGGTAGCGGTGG
TTTTTTTGTTTGCAAGCAGCAGATTACGCGCAGAAAAAAAGGATCTCAAGAAGATCCTTTGATCTTTTCT
ACGGGGTCTGACGCTCAGTGGAACGAAAACTCACGTTAAGGGATTTTGGTCATGAGATTATCAAAAAGGA
TCTTCACCTAGATCCTTTTAAATTAAAAATGAAGTTTTAAATCAATCTAAAGTATATATGAGTAAACTTG
GTCTGACAGTTACCAATGCTTAATCAGTGAGGCACCTATCTCAGCGATCTGTCTATTTCGTTCATCCATA
GTTGCCTGACTCCCCGTCGTGTAGATAACTACGATACGGGAGGGCTTACCATCTGGCCCCAGTGCTGCAA
TGATACCGCGAGACCCACGCTCACCGGCTCCAGATTTATCAGCAATAAACCAGCCAGCCGGAAGGGCCGA
GCGCAGAAGTGGTCCTGCAACTTTATCCGCCTCCATCCAGTCTATTAATTGTTGCCGGGAAGCTAGAGTA
AGTAGTTCGCCAGTTAATAGTTTGCGCAACGTTGTTGCCATTGCTACAGGCATCGTGGTGTCACGCTCGT
CGTTTGGTATGGCTTCATTCAGCTCCGGTTCCCAACGATCAAGGCGAGTTACATGATCCCCCATGTTGTG
CAAAAAAGCGGTTAGCTCCTTCGGTCCTCCGATCGTTGTCAGAAGTAAGTTGGCCGCAGTGTTATCACTC
ATGGTTATGGCAGCACTGCATAATTCTCTTACTGTCATGCCATCCGTAAGATGCTTTTCTGTGACTGGTG
AGTACTCAACCAAGTCATTCTGAGAATAGTGTATGCGGCGACCGAGTTGCTCTTGCCCGGCGTCAATACG
GGATAATACCGCGCCACATAGCAGAACTTTAAAAGTGCTCATCATTGGAAAACGTTCTTCGGGGCGAAAA
CTCTCAAGGATCTTACCGCTGTTGAGATCCAGTTCGATGTAACCCACTCGTGCACCCAACTGATCTTCAG
CATCTTTTACTTTCACCAGCGTTTCTGGGTGAGCAAAAACAGGAAGGCAAAATGCCGCAAAAAAGGGAAT
AAGGGCGACACGGAAATGTTGAATACTCATACTCTTCCTTTTTCAATATTATTGAAGCATTTATCAGGGT
TATTGTCTCATGAGCGGATACATATTTGAATGTATTTAGAAAAATAAACAAATAGGGGTTCCGCGCACAT
TTCCCCGAAAAGTGCCAC
